Addgene plasmid #153299: pET28a-T5-ASG_ClpXP
Purpose: Expresses acoustic sensor genes or ClpXP-sensitive gas vesicles in E. coli Nissle 1917
Depositing lab: Mikhail Shapiro. Depositing organization: California Institute of Technology. Publication: Acoustic biosensors for ultrasound imaging of enzyme activity. Lakshmanan A, Jin Z, Nety SP, Sawyer DP, Lee-Gosselin A, Malounda D, Swift MB, Maresca D, Shapiro MG. Nat Chem Biol. 2020 Sep;16(9):988-996. doi: 10.1038/s41589-020-0591-0. Epub 2020 Jul 13. PubMed 32661379.
Backbone
  Vector backbone: pET28a
  Backbone manufacturer: Novagen
  Backbone size w/o insert (bp): 5189
  Total vector size (bp): 11983
  Vector type: Bacterial Expression, Synthetic Biology
Growth in bacteria
  Bacterial resistance: Kanamycin, 50 μg/mL
  Growth temperature: 37°C
  Growth strain: NEB Turbo
  Growth instructions: Following transformation, rescue in SOC broth for 1 hour at 37C before transferring the rescued cells (entire volume) into overnight growth media (LB+ 50 ug/mL Kanamycin + 2% glucose) for growth at 37C. 2% glucose is optional, but recommend to prevent any leaky protein expression from the constitutive T5 promoter driving the ARG gene. Usually a 40% stock solution of glucose is prepared and diluted in the media to the final working concentration of 2%.
  Copy number: High Copy
Gene/Insert
  Gene/Insert name: ASG (alt names: Acoustic Sensor Gene cluster; Hybrid gas vesicle gene cluster)
  Species: Anabaena flos-aquae and Bacillus megaterium
  Insert size (bp): 6794
  Promoter: T5
  Cloning method: Gibson Cloning
  Sequencing primers: 5′ custom primers; 3′ T7 terminator reverse
Terms and licenses: Academic/Nonprofit Terms; Industry Terms: Not Available to Industry
How to cite: pET28a-T5-ASG_ClpXP was a gift from Mikhail Shapiro (Addgene plasmid # 153299 ; http://n2t.net/addgene:153299 ; RRID:Addgene_153299)
