[The description below was written by a language model from this plasmid's Addgene catalogue record and pLannotate feature annotations shown in this document.]
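Description:
pET28a-T5-ASG_ClpXP is a bacterial expression and synthetic-biology plasmid of about 12 kb, built on the Novagen pET28a backbone and intended to produce ClpXP-sensitive gas vesicles in E. coli Nissle 1917. It is selected with kanamycin through the KanR aminoglycoside phosphotransferase gene. Replication relies on a ColE1/pMB1-type origin, and the feature table also finds the pBR322-derived bom region and rop gene, although the catalogue entry lists the plasmid as high copy. An f1 origin and short remnants of a tetracycline-resistance gene are carried over from the backbone.

The payload is a roughly 6.8 kb hybrid gas vesicle gene cluster, termed an acoustic sensor gene (ASG) cluster, assembled by Gibson cloning from Anabaena flos-aquae and Bacillus megaterium genes. The annotation identifies the Anabaena structural gene gvpA, which forms the core of the vesicle shell, and a fragment matching gvpC, the protein thought to stabilise the shell, followed by B. megaterium genes including gvpS and gvpJ. Large stretches of the insert are unannotated, so the full gene complement is not given in the record, nor is the specific modification that confers ClpXP protease sensitivity. In place of the usual T7 promoter, transcription is driven by a bacteriophage T5 promoter recognised by E. coli RNA polymerase, which suits hosts such as Nissle that lack T7 polymerase. This promoter has an embedded lac operator and the plasmid carries lacI, but the depositor notes leaky expression. A T7 terminator closes the cassette. The associated work concerns acoustic biosensors for ultrasound imaging of enzyme activity, which suggests the construct is meant to report ClpXP activity through these gas vesicles.
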