Features (pLannotate 1.2.2; 19 found; start..end, strand, type, name):
     12..440     +  rep_origin     f1 ori (sequence partly withheld): f1 bacteriophage origin of replication; arrow indicates direction of (+) strand synthesis
    493..550     +  promoter       AmpR promoter (fragment): bla
    559..1374    -  CDS            KanR: aminoglycoside phosphotransferase; aph(3')-Ia; confers resistance to kanamycin in bacteria or G418 (Geneticin®) in eukaryotes
   1496..2084    +  rep_origin     ori: high-copy-number ColE1/pMB1/pBR322/pUC origin of replication
   2270..2409    -  misc_feature   bom: basis of mobility region from pBR322
   2511..2702    -  CDS            rop: Rop protein, which maintains plasmids at low copy number; rop
   2719..3099    +  CDS            YPB1_ECOLX: Protein predicted: Swiss-Prot protein existence level 4. From Escherichia coli.
   3171..3462    -  CDS            TcR (fragment): tetracycline efflux protein; tet; confers resistance to tetracycline
   3477..3498    -  protein_bind   CAP binding site: CAP binding activates transcription in the presence of cAMP. E. coli catabolite activator protein
   3511..4593    -  CDS            lacI: lac repressor; lacI; The lac repressor binds to the lac operator to inhibit transcription in E. coli. This inhibition can be relieved by adding lactose or isopropyl-β-D-thiogalactopyranoside (IPTG).
   4594..4671    -  promoter       lacI promoter: lacI
   4679..4958    -  CDS            TcR (fragment): tetracycline efflux protein; tet; confers resistance to tetracycline
   4978..5022    +  promoter       T5 promoter: bacteriophage T5 promoter for E. coli RNA polymerase, with embedded lac operator
   5441..5653    +  CDS            gvpA: GVPA_DOLFA - Experimental evidence at protein level: Swiss-Prot protein existence level 1. Gas vesicles are small, hollow, gas filled protein structures that are found in several microbial planktonic microorganisms. They allow the positioning of the organism at the favorable depth for growth. GvpA type proteins form the essential core of the structure. From Dolichospermum flosaquae (Anabaena flos-aquae).
   5889..6068    +  CDS            gvpC (fragment): GVPC_DOLFA - Experimental evidence at protein level: Swiss-Prot protein existence level 1. May confer stability to the gas vesicle membranes. Gas vesicles are small, hollow, gas filled protein structures that are found in several microbial planktonic microorganisms. They allow the positioning of the organism at the favorable depth for growth. From Dolichospermum flosaquae (Anabaena flos-aquae).
   9639..9923    +  CDS            gvpS: GVPS_BACME - Protein inferred from homology: Swiss-Prot protein existence level 3. Gas vesicles are small, hollow, gas filled protein structures that are found in several microbial planktonic microorganisms. They allow the positioning of the organism at the favorable depth for growth (By similarity). From Bacillus megaterium.
  10186..10485   +  CDS            gvpJ: GVPJ_BACME - Protein inferred from homology: Swiss-Prot protein existence level 3. Gas vesicles are small, hollow, gas filled protein structures that are found in several microbial planktonic microorganisms. They allow the positioning of the organism at the favorable depth for growth. This protein could be important for the shape determination of the gas vesicle. From Bacillus megaterium.
  11850..11899   +  CDS            SET1 (fragment): solubility-enhancement tag derived from T7 phage gene 10B
  11907..11954   +  terminator     T7 terminator: transcription terminator for bacteriophage T7 RNA polymerase
>Addgene plasmid #153299 | pET28a-T5-ASG_ClpXP | addgene full sequence | sequence record 310164 | Addgene NGS Result
TGGCGAATGGG
[124 nt withheld, positions 12-135]
C
[91 nt withheld, positions 137-227]
A
[49 nt withheld, positions 229-277]
CCTTTGACGTTGGAGTCCACGTTCTTT
[37 nt withheld, positions 305-341]
ACCCTATCTCGGTCTATTCTTTTGATTTATAAGGGATTTTGCCGATTTCGGCCTATTGGTTAAAAAATGA
GCTGATTTAACAAAAATTTAACGCGAATTTTAACAAAATATTAACGCTTACAATTTAGGTGGCACTTTTC
GGGGAAATGTGCGCGGAACCCCTATTTGTTTATTTTTCTAAATACATTCAAATATGTATCCGCTCATGAA
TTAATTCTTAGAAAAACTCATCGAGCATCAAATGAAACTGCAATTTATTCATATCAGGATTATCAATACC
ATATTTTTGAAAAAGCCGTTTCTGTAATGAAGGAGAAAACTCACCGAGGCAGTTCCATAGGATGGCAAGA
TCCTGGTATCGGTCTGCGATTCCGACTCGTCCAACATCAATACAACCTATTAATTTCCCCTCGTCAAAAA
TAAGGTTATCAAGTGAGAAATCACCATGAGTGACGACTGAATCCGGTGAGAATGGCAAAAGTTTATGCAT
TTCTTTCCAGACTTGTTCAACAGGCCAGCCATTACGCTCGTCATCAAAATCACTCGCATCAACCAAACCG
TTATTCATTCGTGATTGCGCCTGAGCGAGACGAAATACGCGATCGCTGTTAAAAGGACAATTACAAACAG
GAATCGAATGCAACCGGCGCAGGAACACTGCCAGCGCATCAACAATATTTTCACCTGAATCAGGATATTC
TTCTAATACCTGGAATGCTGTTTTCCCGGGGATCGCAGTGGTGAGTAACCATGCATCATCAGGAGTACGG
ATAAAATGCTTGATGGTCGGAAGAGGCATAAATTCCGTCAGCCAGTTTAGTCTGACCATCTCATCTGTAA
CATCATTGGCAACGCTACCTTTGCCATGTTTCAGAAACAACTCTGGCGCATCGGGCTTCCCATACAATCG
ATAGATTGTCGCACCTGATTGCCCGACATTATCGCGAGCCCATTTATACCCATATAAATCAGCATCCATG
TTGGAATTTAATCGCGGCCTAGAGCAAGACGTTTCCCGTTGAATATGGCTCATAACACCCCTTGTATTAC
TGTTTATGTAAGCAGACAGTTTTATTGTTCATGACCAAAATCCCTTAACGTGAGTTTTCGTTCCACTGAG
CGTCAGACCCCGTAGAAAAGATCAAAGGATCTTCTTGAGATCCTTTTTTTCTGCGCGTAATCTGCTGCTT
GCAAACAAAAAAACCACCGCTACCAGCGGTGGTTTGTTTGCCGGATCAAGAGCTACCAACTCTTTTTCCG
AAGGTAACTGGCTTCAGCAGAGCGCAGATACCAAATACTGTCCTTCTAGTGTAGCCGTAGTTAGGCCACC
ACTTCAAGAACTCTGTAGCACCGCCTACATACCTCGCTCTGCTAATCCTGTTACCAGTGGCTGCTGCCAG
TGGCGATAAGTCGTGTCTTACCGGGTTGGACTCAAGACGATAGTTACCGGATAAGGCGCAGCGGTCGGGC
TGAACGGGGGGTTCGTGCACACAGCCCAGCTTGGAGCGAACGACCTACACCGAACTGAGATACCTACAGC
GTGAGCTATGAGAAAGCGCCACGCTTCCCGAAGGGAGAAAGGCGGACAGGTATCCGGTAAGCGGCAGGGT
CGGAACAGGAGAGCGCACGAGGGAGCTTCCAGGGGGAAACGCCTGGTATCTTTATAGTCCTGTCGGGTTT
CGCCACCTCTGACTTGAGCGTCGATTTTTGTGATGCTCGTCAGGGGGGCGGAGCCTATGGAAAAACGCCA
GCAACGCGGCCTTTTTACGGTTCCTGGCCTTTTGCTGGCCTTTTGCTCACATGTTCTTTCCTGCGTTATC
CCCTGATTCTGTGGATAACCGTATTACCGCCTTTGAGTGAGCTGATACCGCTCGCCGCAGCCGAACGACC
GAGCGCAGCGAGTCAGTGAGCGAGGAAGCGGAAGAGCGCCTGATGCGGTATTTTCTCCTTACGCATCTGT
GCGGTATTTCACACCGCAATGGTGCACTCTCAGTACAATCTGCTCTGATGCCGCATAGTTAAGCCAGTAT
ACACTCCGCTATCGCTACGTGACTGGGTCATGGCTGCGCCCCGACACCCGCCAACACCCGCTGACGCGCC
CTGACGGGCTTGTCTGCTCCCGGCATCCGCTTACAGACAAGCTGTGACCGTCTCCGGGAGCTGCATGTGT
CAGAGGTTTTCACCGTCATCACCGAAACGCGCGAGGCAGCTGCGGTAAAGCTCATCAGCGTGGTCGTGAA
GCGATTCACAGATGTCTGCCTGTTCATCCGCGTCCAGCTCGTTGAGTTTCTCCAGAAGCGTTAATGTCTG
GCTTCTGATAAAGCGGGCCATGTTAAGGGCGGTTTTTTCCTGTTTGGTCACTGATGCCTCCGTGTAAGGG
GGATTTCTGTTCATGGGGGTAATGATACCGATGAAACGAGAGAGGATGCTCACGATACGGGTTACTGATG
ATGAACATGCCCGGTTACTGGAACGTTGTGAGGGTAAACAACTGGCGGTATGGATGCGGCGGGACCAGAG
AAAAATCACTCAGGGTCAATGCCAGCGCTTCGTTAATACAGATGTAGGTGTTCCACAGGGTAGCCAGCAG
CATCCTGCGATGCAGATCCGGAACATAATGGTGCAGGGCGCTGACTTCCGCGTTTCCAGACTTTACGAAA
CACGGAAACCGAAGACCATTCATGTTGTTGCTCAGGTCGCAGACGTTTTGCAGCAGCAGTCGCTTCACGT
TCGCTCGCGTATCGGTGATTCATTCTGCTAACCAGTAAGGCAACCCCGCCAGCCTAGCCGGGTCCTCAAC
GACAGGAGCACGATCATGCGCACCCGTGGGGCCGCCATGCCGGCGATAATGGCCTGCTTCTCGCCGAAAC
GTTTGGTGGCGGGACCAGTGACGAAGGCTTGAGCGAGGGCGTGCAAGATTCCGAATACCGCAAGCGACAG
GCCGATCATCGTCGCGCTCCAGCGAAAGCGGTCCTCGCCGAAAATGACCCAGAGCGCTGCCGGCACCTGT
CCTACGAGTTGCATGATAAAGAAGACAGTCATAAGTGCGGCGACGATAGTCATGCCCCGCGCCCACCGGA
AGGAGCTGACTGGGTTGAAGGCTCTCAAGGGCATCGGTCGAGATCCCGGTGCCTAATGAGTGAGCTAACT
TACATTAATTGCGTTGCGCTCACTGCCCGCTTTCCAGTCGGGAAACCTGTCGTGCCAGCTGCATTAATGA
ATCGGCCAACGCGCGGGGAGAGGCGGTTTGCGTATTGGGCGCCAGGGTGGTTTTTCTTTTCACCAGTGAG
ACGGGCAACAGCTGATTGCCCTTCACCGCCTGGCCCTGAGAGAGTTGCAGCAAGCGGTCCACGCTGGTTT
GCCCCAGCAGGCGAAAATCCTGTTTGATGGTGGTTAACGGCGGGATATAACATGAGCTGTCTTCGGTATC
GTCGTATCCCACTACCGAGATATCCGCACCAACGCGCAGCCCGGACTCGGTAATGGCGCGCATTGCGCCC
AGCGCCATCTGATCGTTGGCAACCAGCATCGCAGTGGGAACGATGCCCTCATTCAGCATTTGCATGGTTT
GTTGAAAACCGGACATGGCACTCCAGTCGCCTTCCCGTTCCGCTATCGGCTGAATTTGATTGCGAGTGAG
ATATTTATGCCAGCCAGCCAGACGCAGACGCGCCGAGACAGAACTTAATGGGCCCGCTAACAGCGCGATT
TGCTGGTGACCCAATGCGACCAGATGCTCCACGCCCAGTCGCGTACCGTCTTCATGGGAGAAAATAATAC
TGTTGATGGGTGTCTGGTCAGAGACATCAAGAAATAACGCCGGAACATTAGTGCAGGCAGCTTCCACAGC
AATGGCATCCTGGTCATCCAGCGGATAGTTAATGATCAGCCCACTGACGCGTTGCGCGAGAAGATTGTGC
ACCGCCGCTTTACAGGCTTCGACGCCGCTTCGTTCTACCATCGACACCACCACGCTGGCACCCAGTTGAT
CGGCGCGAGATTTAATCGCCGCGACAATTTGCGACGGCGCGTGCAGGGCCAGACTGGAGGTGGCAACGCC
AATCAGCAACGACTGTTTGCCCGCCAGTTGTTGTGCCACGCGGTTGGGAATGTAATTCAGCTCCGCCATC
GCCGCTTCCACTTTTTCCCGCGTTTTCGCAGAAACGTGGCTGGCCTGGTTCACCACGCGGGAAACGGTCT
GATAAGAGACACCGGCATACTCTGCGACATCGTATAACGTTACTGGTTTCACATTCACCACCCTGAATTG
ACTCTCTTCCGGGCGCTATCATGCCATACCGCGAAAGGTTTTGCGCCATTCGATGGTGTCCGGGATCTCG
ACGCTCTCCCTTATGCGACTCCTGCATTAGGAAGCAGCCCAGTAGTAGGTTGAGGCCGTTGAGCACCGCC
GCCGCAAGGAATGGTGCATGCAAGGAGATGGCGCCCAACAGTCCCCCGGCCACGGGGCCTGCCACCATAC
CCACGCCGAAACAAGCGCTCATGAGCCCGAAGTGGCGAGCCCGATCTTCCCCATCGGTGATGTCGGCGAT
ATAGGCGCCAGCAACCGCACCTGTGGCGCCGGTGATGCCGGCCACGATGCGTCCGGCGTAGAGGATCGAG
ATCTCGATCCCGCGCATCATAAAAAATTTATTTGCTTTGTGAGCGGATAACAATTATAATATTTCACACA
GGAAACCCAGTCGAGCTCATGACTCATATTTATAGTTATTCTCCTCATTTCCCAAGTTTCCGACAACAAA
TAACAAGGAATTAAAAAAATGGCAGTTGAAAAAACCAATTCTTCCTCCAGCTTGGCAGAAGTTATTGATA
GAATCCTCGACAAAGGTATCGTAATTGACGCTTGGGTTCGTGTTTCCTTAGTTGGTATCGAACTACTAGC
AATTGAAGCTCGGATCGTTATCGCTTCCGTTGAAACCTACTTGAAGTATGCTGAAGCAGTTGGTTTGACC
CAATCAGCAGCAGTACCTGCTTAATTTAATTAAGCAAGTTACCAAGTAGGAGAATAACCATGACTCATAT
TTATAGTTATTCTCCTCATTTCCCAAGTTTCCGACAACAAATAACAAGGAATTAAAAAAATGGCAGTTGA
AAAAACCAATTCTTCCTCCAGCTTGGCAGAAGTTATTGATAGAATCCTCGACAAAGGTATCGTAATTGAC
GCTTGGGTTCGTGTTTCCTTAGTTGGTATCGAACTACTAGCAATTGAAGCTCGGATCGTTATCGCTTCCG
TTGAAACCTACTTGAAGTATGCTGAAGCAGTTGGTTTGACCCAATCAGCAGCAGTACCTGCTTAATTTAA
TTAAGCTCCATAATATCAGGATTAATTAATCCTGATATTGGTTCTGCTTTTTTTAATTATCTAGATATTT
GGAAATCAACGCTTCTCAAAGGATATTACAAAAAAGTACGAATCCTTATAATGTAGTACCTGGAGAAGCA
ATTTCTGTTAGGTCTGGGAGCTCCCATGGGATCGTTATCCCGCGGCCAAGCTTGCTAGCGCTAATTTACT
ATTTTTTGGAGAACTTCATGATTTCTTTAATGGCAAAAATCCGGCAAGAACATCAGTCAATAGCAGAGAA
AGTGGCTGAACTATCTCTTGAGACCAGAGAATTCTTGTCCGTCACGACAGCGAAAAGACAAGAGCAAGCT
GAAAAACAAGCTCAAGAACTGCAAGCATTCTACAAGGATCTTCAGGAAACAAGTCAGCAGTTTTTATCAG
AAACAGCCCAAGCCAGAATTGCTCAAGCTGAAAAACAAGCTCAAGAACTGTTAGCATTCCACAAAGAACT
TCAAGAAACAAGTCAGCAGTTTTTATCAGCAACAGCCCAAGCCAGAATTGCTCAAGCTGAAAAACAAGCG
CAAGAACTGTTAGCATTTTATCAAGAAGTTCGGGAAACAAGTCAGCAGTTTTTATCAGCAACAGCCCAAG
CAAGAATTGCTCAAGCTGAAAAACAAGCTCAAGAACTGTTAGCATTCCACAAAGAACTTCAAGAAACAAG
TCAGCAGTTTTTATCAGCAACAGCCGACGCAAGAACTGCTCAAGCTAAGGAACAGAAGGAATCTCTCCTG
AAATTCCGTCAGGATTTGTTTGTGAGTATCTTTGGTAGCGGTGCGGCCAACGATGAAAACTATGCGCTGG
CGGCCTAATAAAGATCTAACTATTGGAGGCTACTAAAAATGGAAATTAAAAAAATTATGCAAGCCGTGAA
CGACTTTTTCGGTGAACACGTAGCTCCTCCTCATAAAATTACCTCGGTGGAAGCTACTGAAGATGAAGGT
TGGAGAGTTATTGTTGAAGTCATTGAAGAACGAGAATATATGAAAAAATACGCCAAAGATGAAATGCTCG
GAACGTACGAGTGCTTTGTAAATAAAGAAAAAGAAGTCATTTCATTCAAACGACTCGACGTCAGATATAG
AAGCGCCATTGGCATTGAAGCATAAACGATAAGATGGCAGGAGGAACGTAAAAATGACCGTCTTAACAGA
CAAAAGGAAAAAAGGCAGTGGAGCTTTTATACAAGATGACGAGACAAAAGAGGTTCTTTCAAGAGCGCTG
AGCTATTTAAAATCCGGCTATTCCATTCATTTTACAGGTCCTGCCGGCGGAGGCAAAACCTCTTTAGCGC
GAGCGCTTGCTAAAAAGAGAAAGCGTCCTGTAATGCTGATGCACGGGAATCACGAGCTCAACAACAAAGA
TTTAATTGGCGATTTTACGGGATACACGAGCAAAAAAGTAATCGACCAGTACGTTCGTTCTGTCTATAAA
AAAGATGAACAGGTGAGTGAAAACTGGCAGGATGGCCGATTGCTTGAAGCTGTAAAAAATGGCTATACGC
TGATTTACGACGAATTTACTCGTTCTAAGCCTGCGACGAATAATATCTTTCTATCGATATTAGAAGAAGG
CGTGCTGCCGCTGTATGGAGTAAAAATGACCGATCCTTTTGTGCGCGTGCATCCCGATTTCCGCGTCATC
TTCACAAGCAATCCAGCTGAGTATGCCGGCGTATATGATACGCAAGATGCGCTTCTCGACAGGTTAATTA
CCATGTTTATTGATTATAAAGACATCGACAGAGAGACAGCGATTTTAACGGAGAAAACGGACGTAGAAGA
AGATGAAGCGCGCACAATTGTAACGCTCGTAGCAAACGTGCGAAACCGCTCTGGAGACGAAAACAGCAGC
GGACTTAGCCTGCGGGCTTCGCTTATGATCGCTACCCTTGCCACGCAGCAAGACATTCCTATCGATGGAA
GTGACGAAGATTTTCAAACGTTATGTATCGATATTTTGCATCATCCGCTTACCAAATGTTTGGATGAAGA
AAATGCAAAAAGCAAAGCCGAAAAAATCATTTTAGAAGAATGTAAGAATATAGACACTGAAGAAAAGTAA
AGGAGCTTGAAAACATGAGTGAAACAAACGAAACAGGTATTTATATTTTTAGCGCCATTCAAACGGATAA
AGACGAAGAATTTGGCGCCGTGGAAGTAGAAGGAACAAAAGCTGAAACATTTTTGATTCGCTACAAAGAC
GCGGCTATGGTAGCAGCTGAAGTACCGATGAAAATTTATCATCCTAATCGCCAAAATTTATTAATGCATC
AAAACGCAGTAGCAGCGATTATGGACAAGAACGATACGGTTATTCCAATCAGCTTTGGGAATGTATTCAA
ATCAAAAGAAGACGTAAAAGTTCTTTTGGAAAACCTTTATCCGCAGTTTGAAAAGCTGTTTCCAGCGATC
AAAGGAAAAATTGAAGTCGGTTTAAAAGTAATTGGGAAAAAAGAATGGCTTGAGAAAAAAGTAAACGAAA
ATCCTGAACTTGAGAAAGTATCAGCATCCGTAAAAGGAAAATCAGAAGCAGCCGGTTATTATGAGCGTAT
TCAACTTGGAGGAATGGCTCAAAAGATGTTTACTTCCCTGCAAAAAGAAGTCAAGACAGATGTGTTTTCT
CCGCTTGAAGAAGCAGCGGAAGCAGCAAAAGCAAATGAGCCAACGGGCGAAACGATGCTTTTAAACGCGT
CTTTCTTAATTAACCGAGAAGATGAAGCGAAGTTTGATGAAAAAGTAAATGAAGCGCATGAAAACTGGAA
AGACAAAGCCGATTTTCATTACAGCGGTCCTTGGCCTGCTTATAATTTTGTGAACATTCGCCTAAAAGTA
GAAGAGAAATAACGTGCTTCACAAATTAGTAACCGCACCCATTAACCTTGTAGTGAAAATCGGCGAAAAA
GTACAGGAAGAAGCTGATAAACAGCTATATGACCTTCCGACGATTCAGCAAAAGCTCATTCAGCTTCAAA
TGATGTTTGAGCTTGGTGAAATTCCAGAAGAAGCGTTTCAAGAAAAAGAAGATGAATTGTTAATGAGGTA
CGAAATTGCGAAACGCAGAGAAATTGAACAATGGGAAGAGCTAACACAAAAAAGAAATGAGGAATCCTAG
ATGGGAGAATTACTGTATTTATACGGTTTAATTCCAACAAAAGAAGCAGCAGCCATAGAGCCGTTTCCAT
CTTATAAGGGGTTTGACGGAGAACATTCACTGTACCCAATTGCGTTTGATCAGGTGACGGCTGTAGTTTC
TAAGCTGGATGCTGACACCTATTCAGAAAAAGTGATTCAAGAAAAAATGGAGCAGGATATGAGCTGGCTG
CAGGAAAAAGCATTTCATCATCACGAAACGGTAGCCGCTTTGTACGAAGAATTTACGATCATTCCATTAA
AATTTTGCACCATTTATAAAGGTGAAGAAAGTCTGCAGGCAGCTATTGAGATTAACAAAGAAAAGATAGA
GAATTCACTGACGCTGCTTCAAGGAAATGAAGAGTGGAATGTGAAAATTTACTGTGATGATACAGAGCTT
AAAAAAGGAATCAGCGAAACGAATGAAAGCGTGAAAGCGAAAAAACAAGAAATTAGTCACTTATCACCAG
GAAGACAGTTTTTTGAAAAGAAAAAAATAGATCAGCTGATTGAAAAAGAATTAGAGCTTCACAAAAACAA
AGTGTGTGAAGAGATACATGACAAGCTAAAAGAATTATCGCTTTATGACTCTGTTAAAAAGAATTGGAGC
AAAGACGTAACTGGCGCAGCTGAACAGATGGCGTGGAACAGCGTGTTTCTTCTCCCGTCTCTGCAGATTA
CTAAGTTCGTAAACGAAATAGAAGAGCTTCAGCAAAGGCTTGAAAATAAAGGCTGGAAGTTTGAAGTGAC
GGGACCATGGCCGCCCTATCATTTCTCGAGCTTTGCGTAAAGTGAGGAATTAACATTATGTCTCTTAAAC
AATCCATGGAGAATAAAGATATTGCTCTTATTGATATTTTAGATGTCATTTTAGATAAAGGAGTCGCCAT
TAAAGGAGACTTAATCATTTCCATAGCTGGCGTCGATTTAGTGTATTTGGATTTGCGGGTGCTTATTTCT
TCGGTTGAAACGCTTGTGCAAGCAAAAGAAGGAAATCACAAACCAATCACTTCTGAACAATTTGATAAAC
AAAAGGAGGAATTAATGGATGCAACCGGTCAGCCAAGCAAATGGACGAATCCACTTGGATCCTGATCAAG
CTGAACAAGGCTTAGCGCAGCTTGTGATGACAGTTATTGAGCTATTGAGGCAAATCGTTGAACGTCATGC
CATGAGGCGGGTGGAGGGTGGAACGTTGACGGACGAACAAATTGAAAACTTAGGAATTGCACTAATGAAC
TTAGAAGAAAAAATGGACGAGTTGAAAGAGGTGTTCGGTCTGGATGCAGAAGATTTAAATATTGATCTTG
GACCGCTAGGCAGCCTGCTTTAAGCGGTCAGTAGGAGGAACAGTATGGCAGTCGAACATAATATGCAGTC
AAGTACGATTGTAGATGTGCTCGAAAAGATTTTGGATAAAGGAGTCGTTATAGCGGGGGACATCACCGTA
GGAATTGCAGATGTCGAGCTATTAACGATAAAGATCCGCTTGATTGTGGCTTCGGTTGATAAGGCAAAAG
AAATCGGCATGGACTGGTGGGAAAATGATCCGTATCTCAGTTCAAAAGGAGCCAATAACAAAGCGCTCGA
AGAAGAAAATAAAATGCTGCATGAGCGGTTAAAAACGCTTGAAGAAAAAATAGAAACGAAACGTTAAAAA
CTGTACGCTACTTAAAAAATGGAGGGATTTACAATGGCAACTGAAACAAAATTAGATAACACACAGGCAG
AAAACAAGGAAAATAAAAATGCGGAAAACGGTTCAAAAGAAAAGAACGGTTCAAAAGCAAGCAAAACAAC
AAGCAGCGGGCCAATCAAACGAGCGGTAGCAGGAGGCATCATCGGTGCAACGATTGGATATGTATCGACT
CCTGAAAATCGAAAAAGTCTCCTTGACCGCATTGATACAGACGAATTAAAAAGCAAAGCATCTGATTTAG
GAACAAAGGTAAAAGAAAAATCAAAAAGCAGCGTGGCCAGCCTGAAAACATCTGCGGGAAGCTTGTTTAA
AAAAGATAAAGATAAATCAAAAGATGATGAAGAAAACGTAAATTCTTCTAGTAGCGAAACAGAAGACGAT
AACGTTCAAGAGTACGACGAGTTAAAAGAAGAAAATCAAACTCTTCAAGATCGCTTATCACAGCTTGAAG
AAAAAATGAACATGCTTGTTGAGCTTAGCCTCAATAAAAATCAAGACGAAGAAGCGGAAGATACAGATTC
CGACGAAGAAGAGAACGATGAGAACGATGAAAACGATGAAAACGAGCAGGACGATGAAAACGAAGAAGAA
ACATCTAAGCCACGTAAAAAGGATAAAAAAGAAGCTGAGGAAGAAGAAAGTGAAAGTGACGAAGACAGCG
AGGAAGAAGAGGAAGATTCTCGCTCAAACAAAAAAAATAAAAAAGTAAAAACAGAAGAAGAAGACGAAGA
TGAAAGCGAAGAAGAAAAAAAGGAAGCGAAACCAAAAAAGTCAACAGCTAAAAAATCAAAAAATACAAAA
GCAAAGAAAAACACGGACGAAGAAGATGATGAAGCAACATCTCTTTCTAGTGAAGACGATACAACAGCCT
AAGACGTAAAGGAGGAAAGAAAGACATGAGTACAGGCCCTTCTTTTTCAACTAAAGACAATACGCTTGAA
TACTTTGTGAAAGCTTCTAATAAACACGGCTTTTCACTTGATATTTCATTAAATGTAAACGGCGCTGTGA
TTTCCGGTACCATGATTTCAGCAAAAGAATACTTTGATTACTTAAGCGAAACGTTTGAAGAAGGCAGTGA
AGTGGCTCAGGCGCTAAGCGAACAATTCTCTTTAGCAAGCGAAGCGAGCGAATCAAACGGAGAAGCAGAA
GCCCATTTTATTCATTTGAAAAATACAAAGATTTACTGTGGAGACAGTAAATCTACTCCTTCTAAAGGCA
AAATCTTTTGGAGAGGGAAAATAGCAGAAGTAGACGGGTTTTTCTTAGGAAAGATTTCTGATGCAAAATC
AACGAGTAAAAAGAGTTCATAAGATCCGGCTGCTAACAAAGCCCGAAAGGAAGCTGAGTTGGCTGCTGCC
ACCGCTGAGCAATAACTAGCATAACCCCTTGGGGCCTCTAAACGGGTCTTGAGGGGTTTTTTGCTGAAAG
GAGGAACTATATCCGGAT
